>Addgene plasmid #228096 | PgadX-CFP--Pconst-YFP | addgene full sequence | sequence record 454099 | Addgene NGS Result
TTGAGTTGTGGGTATCTGTAAATTCTGCTAGACCTTTGCTGGAAAACTTGTAAATTCTGCTAGACCCTCT
GTAAATTCCGCTAGACCTTTGTGTGTTTTTTTTGTTTATATTCAAGTGGTTATAATTTATAGAATAAAGA
AAGAATAAAAAAAGATAAAAAGAATAGATCCCAGCCCTGTGTATAACTCACTACTTTAGTCAGTTCCGCA
GTATTACAAAAGGATGTCGCAAACGCTGTTTGCTCCTCTACAAAACAGACCTTAAAACCCTAAAGGCTTA
AGTAGCACCCTCGCAAGCTCGGGCAAATCGCTGAATATTCCTTTTGTCTCCGACCATCAGGCACCTGAGT
CGCTGTCTTTTTCGTGACATTCAGTTCGCTGCGCTCACGGCTCTGGCAGTGAATGGGGGTAAATGGCACT
ACAGGCGCCTTTTATGGATTCATGCAAGGAAACTACCCATAATACAAGAAAAGCCCGTCACGGGCTTCTC
AGGGCGTTTTATGGCGGGTCTGCTATGTGGTGCTATCTGACTTTTTGCTGTTCAGCAGTTCCTGCCCTCT
GATTTTCCAGTCTGACCACTTCGGATTATCCCGTGACAGGTCATTCAGACTGGCTAATGCACCCAGTAAG
GCAGCGGTATCATCAACAGGCTTACCCGTCTTACTGTCCCTAGTGCTTGGATTCTCACCAATAAAAAACG
CCCGGCGGCAACCGAGCGTTCTGAACAAATCCAGATGGAGTTCTGAGGTCATTACTGGATCTATCAACAG
GAGTCCAAGCGAGCTCTCGAACCCCAGAGTCCCGCTCAGAAGAACTCGTCAAGAAGGCGATAGAAGGCGA
TGCGCTGCGAATCGGGAGCGGCGATACCGTAAAGCACGAGGAAGCGGTCAGCCCATTCGCCGCCAAGCTC
TTCAGCAATATCACGGGTAGCCAACGCTATGTCCTGATAGCGGTCCGCCACACCCAGCCGGCCACAGTCG
ATGAATCCAGAAAAGCGGCCATTTTCCACCATGATATTCGGCAAGCAGGCATCGCCATGGGTCACGACGA
GATCCTCGCCGTCGGGCATGCGCGCCTTGAGCCTGGCGAACAGTTCGGCTGGCGCGAGCCCCTGATGCTC
TTCGTCCAGATCATCCTGATCGACAAGACCGGCTTCCATCCGAGTACGTGCTCGCTCGATGCGATGTTTC
GCTTGGTGGTCGAATGGGCAGGTAGCCGGATCAAGCGTATGCAGCCGCCGCATTGCATCAGCCATGATGG
ATACTTTCTCGGCAGGAGCAAGGTGAGATGACAGGAGATCCTGCCCCGGCACTTCGCCCAATAGCAGCCA
GTCCCTTCCCGCTTCAGTGACAACGTCGAGCACAGCTGCGCAAGGAACGCCCGTCGTGGCCAGCCACGAT
AGCCGCGCTGCCTCGTCCTGCAGTTCATTCAGGGCACCGGACAGGTCGGTCTTGACAAAAAGAACCGGGC
GCCCCTGCGCTGACAGCCGGAACACGGCGGCATCAGAGCAGCCGATTGTCTGTTGTGCCCAGTCATAGCC
GAATAGCCTCTCCACCCAAGCGGCCGGAGAACCTGCGTGCAATCCATCTTGTTCAATCATGCGAAACGAT
CCTCATCCTGTCTCTTGATCAGATCTTGATCCCCTGCGCCATCAGATCCTTGGCGGCAAGAAAGCCATCC
AGTTTACTTTGCAGGGCTTCCCAACCTTACCAGAGGGCGCCCCAGCTGGCAATTCCGACGTCTAAGAAAC
CATTATTATCATGACATTAACCTATAAAAATAGGCGTATCACGAGGCCCTTTCGTCTTCACCTCGATGGA
TCCTGCTGGAAGACTACAAAGCCTCCCTGAAATATCTCAGCGATCACCCGAAACTGCAGGGTATTGCCCA
GCAGAACAGCTTTAAACACACCTGATAACATAACGTTGTAAAAACCGAATGCCCAGCCTTTAAAAAAACA
GCTGGGCATTCGGTTGCTTATTAATCGCAATAATATATTGGCTGTCTATTCATCGTGTTGATAAGATATA
TGTTATATGAATGTTTATTAAATGTAGCGATTACCTTTAATGTCACGAAAAGGGATTATTTGCTTACTAT
TAATTTCCCTGTGTTCTTAAACACGTTTTTGTATTATAAATCCAGTCATCCTGCCCGTAGAACATCACAC
ATTATCATCCTGTTCTCCCGCTTCGTTTAAATTTATTTATCAATCAATTTGACTTAAGAGGGCGGCGTGC
TACATTAATAAACAGTAATATGTTTATGTAATATTAAGTCAACTATGCAATCACTACATGGGAATTGTCT
AATTGCGTATGCAAGACATAAATATATTCTCACCATGGTTAATGGTGAATATCGCTATTTTAATGGCGGT
GACCTCTCGAGAGATCCTCTAGATTTAAGAAGGAGATATACATATGACTAGCAAAAGAAGCAAAGGTGAA
GAACTGTTCACTGGTGTTGTTCCAATTCTGGTTGAACTGGATGGTGATGTTAATGGTCACAAATTTTCTG
TCTCTGGTGAGGGTGAAGGTGATGCAACCTACGGTAAACTGACCCTGAAATTTATTTGCACTACTGGTAA
ACTGCCTGTTCCGTGGCCAACCCTGGTCACTACTCTGACTTGGGGTGTTCAATGCTTTGCTCGTTACCCA
GATCACATGAAACAGCATGACTTTTTCAAGTCTGCCATGCCGGAAGGTTATGTTCAGGAACGTACTATCT
TTTTCAAAGATGACGGTAACTACAAGACCCGTGCTGAAGTCAAGTTTGAAGGTGATACCCTGGTTAATCG
TATCGAGCTGAAAGGTATTGATTTTAAAGAAGATGGTAACATTCTGGGTCACAAACTGGAATACAACGCT
ATTTCTGATAATGTATACATCACTGCTGACAAACAAAAGAATGGTATCAAAGCTAATTTCAAAATTCGTC
ACAACATTGAAGATGGTAGCGTTCAACTGGCAGACCATTATCAACAAAATACTCCAATTGGCGATGGCCC
TGTCCTGCTGCCAGACAACCATTACCTGTCCACCCAATCTCGTCTGTCTAAAGATCCGAACGAAAAGCGC
GATCACATGGTCCTGCTGGAGTTTGTAACCGCTGCTGGTATTACCCTGGGCATGGATGAACTGTATAAAT
AAATGTCCAGACCTGCAGGCATGCAAGCTCTAGAGGCATCAAATAAAACGAAAGGCTCAGTCGAAAGACT
GGGCCTTTCGTTTTATCTGTTGTTTGTCGGTGAACGCTCTCCTGAGTAGGACAAATCCGCCGCCCTAGAC
CTAGGGTACGGGTTTTGCTGCCCGCAAACGGGCTGTTCTGGTGTTGCTAGTTTGTTATCAGAATCGCAGA
TCCGGCTTCAGCCGGTTTGCCGGCTGAAAGCGCTATTTCTTCCAGAATTGCCATGATTTTTTCCCCACGG
GAGGCGTCACTGGCTCCCGTGTTGTCGGCAGCTGAGAGCGTTCACCGACAAACAACAGATAAAACGAAAG
GCCCAGTCTTTCGACTGAGCCTTTCGTTTTATTTGATGCCTCTAGAGCTTGCATGCCTGCAGGTCTGGAC
ATTTATTTGTATAGTTCATCCATGCCATGTGTAATCCCAGCAGCTGTTACAAACTCAAGAAGGACCATGT
GGTCTCTCTTTTCGTTGGGATCTTTCGAAAGGGCAGATTGATAGGACAGGTAATGGTTGTCTGGTAAAAG
GACAGGGCCATCGCCAATTGGAGTATTTTGTTGATAATGGTCTGCTAGTTGAACGCTTCCATCTTCAATG
TTGTGTCTAATTTTGAAGTTAACTTTGATTCCATTCTTTTGTTTGTCTGCCATGATGTATACATTGTGTG
AGTTATAGTTGTATTCCAATTTGTGTCCAAGAATGTTTCCATCTTCTTTAAAATCAATACCTTTTAACTC
GATTCTATTAACAAGGGTATCACCTTCAAACTTGACTTCAGCACGTGTCTTGTAGTTCCCGTCATCTTTG
AAAAATATAGTTCTTTCCTGTACATAACCTTCGGGCATGGCACTCTTGAAAAAGTCATGCTGTTTCATAT
GATCTGGGTATCTCGCAAAGCATTGAAGACCATAACCGAAAGTAGTGACAAGTGTTGGCCATGGAACAGG
TAGTTTTCCAGTAGTGCAAATAAATTTAAGGGTAAGTTTTCCGTATGTTGCATCACCTTCACCCTCTCCA
CTGACAGAAAATTTGTGCCCATTAACATCACCATCTAATTCAACAAGAATTGGGACAACTCCAGTGAAAA
GTTCTTCTCCTTTACTCATATGTATATCTCCTTCTTAAATCTAGAGGATCCCCTCGAGGTTTCGCCGTGT
CCCTCTCGATGGCTGTAATTTTCCTATAGGTTAGACTTTAAGACAATACTCTTTTTGATAACTCGATCCT
CTACGCCGGACGCATCGTGGCCGGCATCACCGGCGCCACAGGTGCGGTTGCTGGCGCCTATATCGCCGAC
ATCACCGATGGGGAAGATCGGGCTCGCCACTTCGGGCTCATGAGCGCTTGTTTCGGCGTGGGTATGGTGG
CAGGCCCCGTGGCCGGGGGACTGTTGGGCTGTAACAAGTTGTCTCAGGTGTTCAATTTCATGTTCTAGTT
GCTTTGTTTTACTGGTTTCACCTGTTCTATTAGGTGTTACATGCTGTTCATCTGTTACATTGTCGATCTG
TTCATGGTGAACAGCTTTGAATGCACCAAAAACTCGTAAAAGCTCTGATGTATCTATCTTTTTTACACCG
TTTTCATCTGTGCATATGGACAGTTTTCCCTTTGATATGTAACGGTGAACAGTTGTTCTACTTTTGTTTG
TTAGTCTTGATGCTTCACTGATAGATACAAGAGCCATAAGAACCTCAGATCCTTCCGTATTTAGCCAGTA
TGTTCTCTAGTGTGGTTCGTTGTTTTTGCGTGAGCCATGAGAACGAACCATTGAGATCATACTTACTTTG
CATGTCACTCAAAAATTTTGCCTCAAAACTGGTGAGCTGAATTTTTGCAGTTAAAGCATCGTGTAGTGTT
TTTCTTAGTCCGTTATGTAGGTAGGAATCTGATGTAATGGTTGTTGGTATTTTGTCACCATTCATTTTTA
TCTGGTTGTTCTCAAGTTCGGTTACGAGATCCATTTGTCTATCTAGTTCAACTTGGAAAATCAACGTATC
AGTCGGGCGGCCTCGCTTATCAACCACCAATTTCATATTGCTGTAAGTGTTTAAATCTTTACTTATTGGT
TTCAAAACCCATTGGTTAAGCCTTTTAAACTCATGGTAGTTATTTTCAAGCATTAACATGAACTTAAATT
CATCAAGGCTAATCTCTATATTTGCCTTGTGAGTTTTCTTTTGTGTTAGTTCTTTTAATAACCACTCATA
AATCCTCATAGAGTATTTGTTTTCAAAAGACTTAACATGTTCCAGATTATATTTTATGAATTTTTTTAAC
TGGAAAAGATAAGGCAATATCTCTTCACTAAAAACTAATTCTAATTTTTCGCTTGAGAACTTGGCATAGT
TTGTCCACTGGAAAATCTCAAAGCCTTTAACCAAAGGATTCCTGATTTCCACAGTTCTCGTCATCAGCTC
TCTGGTTGCTTTAGCTAATACACCATAAGCATTTTCCCTACTGATGTTCATCATCTGAGCGTATTGGTTA
TAAGTGAACGATACCGTCCGTTCTTTCCTTGTAGGGTTTTCAATCGTGGGGTTGAGTAGTGCCACACAGC
ATAAAATTAGCTTGGTTTCATGCTCCGTTAAGTCATAGCGACTAATCGCTAGTTCATTTGCTTTGAAAAC
AACTAATTCAGACATACATCTCAATTGGTCTAGGTGATTTTAATCACTATACCAATTGAGATGGGCTAGT
CAATGATAATTACTAGTCCTTTTCCT
Features (pLannotate 1.2.2; 14 found; start..end, strand, type, name):
    681..775     -  terminator     lambda t0 terminator: transcription terminator from phage lambda
    809..1600    -  CDS            neo: KKA2_KLEPN - Also known as kan, nptII. Experimental evidence at protein level: Swiss-Prot protein existence level 1. Resistance to kanamycin, neomycin, paromomycin, ribostamycin, butirosin and gentamicin B. From Klebsiella pneumoniae.
   1632..1751    -  CDS            tnpA (fragment): TN5P_ECOLX - Also known as tnp. Experimental evidence at protein level: Swiss-Prot protein existence level 1. Mediates transposition of transposon Tn5 by a 'cut and paste' mechanism. First, the monomeric transposase binds the 19 bp inverted DNA repeats flanking the transposon. Then, dimerization of the DNA- bound transposase creates a synaptic DNA complex. After nicking of the first DNA strand, excision of the transposon proceeds through a series of intermediates. The transposase then mediates the insertion of the transposon at a new site by strand transfer. The activity of the wild- type tran
   1820..1912    +  CDS            gadA (fragment): DCEA_ECOL6 - Also known as gadS. Experimental evidence at protein level: Swiss-Prot protein existence level 1. Converts glutamate to gamma-aminobutyrate (GABA), consuming one intracellular proton in the reaction. The gad system helps to maintain a near-neutral intracellular pH when cells are exposed to extremely acidic conditions. The ability to survive transit through the acidic conditions of the stomach is essential for successful colonization of the mammalian host by commensal and pathogenic bacteria (By similarity). From Escherichia coli O6:H1 (strain CFT073 / ATCC 700928 / UPEC).
   2285..2386    +  CDS            gadX (fragment): GADX_ECOLI - Also known as yhiX. Experimental evidence at protein level: Swiss-Prot protein existence level 1. Positively regulates the expression of about fifteen genes involved in acid resistance such as gadA, gadB and gadC. Depending on the conditions (growth phase and medium), can repress gadW. From Escherichia coli (strain K12).
   2439..3149    +  CDS            mCerulean: mCerulean is a basic (constitutively fluorescent) cyan fluorescent protein published in 2005, derived from Aequorea victoria. It is reported to be a very rapidly-maturing monomer.
   3160..3179    +  misc_feature   MCS (fragment): pUC18/19 multiple cloning site
   3190..3276    +  terminator     rrnB T1 terminator: Escherichia coli rrnB; transcription terminator T1 from the E. coli rrnB gene
   3464..3535    -  terminator     rrnB T1 terminator: transcription terminator T1 from the E. coli rrnB gene
   3546..3565    -  misc_feature   MCS (fragment): pUC18/19 multiple cloning site
   3576..4289    -  CDS            11: 11 is a basic (constitutively fluorescent) green fluorescent protein published in 1996, derived from Aequorea victoria.
   4405..4579    +  CDS            TcR (fragment): tetracycline efflux protein; tet; confers resistance to tetracycline
   4875..5825    -  CDS            Rep101: RepA protein needed for replication with the pSC101 origin; rep101
   5873..189     -  rep_origin     pSC101 ori (across the origin): low-copy replication origin that requires the Rep101 protein
