[The description below was written by a language model from this plasmid's Addgene catalogue record and pLannotate feature annotations shown in this document.]
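Description:
PgadX-CFP--Pconst-YFP is a low-copy bacterial dual-reporter plasmid built by Gibson assembly on the UA_66 backbone from the Zaslaver E. coli promoter-reporter collection. It replicates through the pSC101 origin together with its required Rep101 (RepA) initiator protein, which accounts for the low copy number. Selection is with kanamycin via the neo/nptII gene, which is followed by a lambda t0 terminator. Short annotated fragments of a Tn5 transposase and a tetracycline resistance gene appear to be non-functional remnants of backbone construction.

The payload consists of two fluorescent reporter cassettes placed tail to tail, so that they are transcribed toward each other. In the forward direction, a stretch of E. coli genomic DNA spanning the end of gadA, the intergenic region and the first part of gadX provides the gadX promoter. This promoter drives a cyan fluorescent protein annotated as mCerulean, which ends at an rrnB T1 terminator. GadX is an activator of the glutamate-dependent acid resistance genes, so CFP output reports transcriptional activity of this stress-response regulator. On the opposite strand, a constitutive promoter drives the YFP reporter, also ending at an rrnB T1 terminator. The record does not name this promoter, and it is not annotated in the feature table. The annotation tool matched the YFP coding sequence to an Aequorea GFP variant rather than labelling it YFP.

The constitutive YFP signal can serve as an internal reference for the promoter-specific CFP signal. The associated work concerns single-cell gene expression dynamics and their ability to predict antibiotic survival. The sequenced record is slightly shorter than the catalogued total size.
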