Addgene plasmid #228096: PgadX-CFP--Pconst-YFP
Purpose: gadX promoter driving expression of CFP reporter and constitutive promoter driving expression of YFP reporter
Depositing lab: Mary Dunlop. Depositing organization: Boston University Main Campus. Publication: Evaluating the predictive power of combined gene expression dynamics from single cells on antibiotic survival. Alnahhas RN, Andreani V, Dunlop MJ. mSystems. 2025 May 20:e0158824. doi: 10.1128/msystems.01588-24. PubMed 40391890.
Backbone
  Vector backbone: UA_66
  Backbone manufacturer: Zaslaver Collection
  Backbone size w/o insert (bp): 3000
  Total vector size (bp): 5994
  Vector type: Bacterial Expression
Growth in bacteria
  Bacterial resistance: Kanamycin, 50 μg/mL
  Growth temperature: 37°C
  Growth strain: DH5alpha
  Copy number: Low Copy
Gene/Insert
  Gene/Insert name: CFP & YFP
  Species: Synthetic
  Promoter: gadX & constitutive
  Cloning method: Gibson Cloning
  Sequencing primers: 5′ GGCAATTCCGACGTCTAAGA; 3′ GAACACCTGAGACAACTTGT
Resource information
  A portion of this plasmid was derived from a plasmid made by: Backbone and promoters from Zaslaver 2006 paper collection
Terms and licenses: Academic/Nonprofit Terms; Industry Terms: Not Available to Industry
How to cite: PgadX-CFP--Pconst-YFP was a gift from Mary Dunlop (Addgene plasmid # 228096 ; http://n2t.net/addgene:228096 ; RRID:Addgene_228096)
